Addgene plasmid #180204: pcDNA-MYC-As-NF-kB2
Purpose: Expresses MYC-tagged Acanthoeca spectabilis NF-kB2 protein in mammalian cells
Depositing lab: Thomas Gilmore. Depositing organization: Boston University Main Campus. Publication: Comparison of NF-kappaB from the protists Capsaspora owczarzaki and Acanthoeca spectabilis reveals extensive evolutionary diversification of this transcription factor. Williams LM, Sridhar S, Samaroo J, Peart J, Adindu EK, Addanki A, DiRusso CJ, Aguirre Carrion PJ, Rodriguez-Sastre N, Siggers T, Gilmore TD. Commun Biol. 2021 Dec 16;4(1):1404. doi: 10.1038/s42003-021-02924-2. PubMed 34916615.
Backbone
  Vector backbone: pcDNA-MYC
  Backbone size w/o insert (bp): 5500
  Total vector size (bp): 7000
  Vector type: Mammalian Expression
Growth in bacteria
  Bacterial resistance: Ampicillin, 100 μg/mL
  Growth temperature: 30°C
  Growth strain: DH5alpha
  Copy number: High Copy
Gene/Insert
  Gene/Insert name: As-NF-kB2 (alt name: Acanthoeca spectabilis NF-kB2)
  Species: Acanthoeca spectabilis
  Insert size (bp): 1224
  Mutation: aa 2-502
  Promoter: CMV
  Tag / fusion protein: MYC-tagged fusion protein (N terminal on insert)
  Cloning method: Restriction Enzyme; 5′ cloning site EcoRI (not destroyed); 3′ cloning site XbaI (not destroyed)
  Sequencing primers: 5′ CMV promoter
Resource information
  A portion of this plasmid was derived from a plasmid made by: GenScript
Terms and licenses: Academic/Nonprofit Terms; Industry Terms: Not Available to Industry
Depositor comments: Codon optimized for human cell expression
How to cite: pcDNA-MYC-As-NF-kB2 was a gift from Thomas Gilmore (Addgene plasmid # 180204 ; http://n2t.net/addgene:180204 ; RRID:Addgene_180204)
