[The description below was written by a language model from this plasmid's Addgene catalogue record and pLannotate feature annotations shown in this document.]
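Description:
pcDNA-MYC-As-NF-kB2 is a mammalian expression plasmid built on a pcDNA-MYC backbone to produce an N-terminally MYC-tagged NF-kB2 protein from the choanoflagellate Acanthoeca spectabilis. According to the catalogue entry, the coding sequence (amino acids 2–502, codon optimized for human cells and derived in part from a commercially synthesized gene) was inserted between EcoRI and XbaI sites downstream of the CMV promoter. The feature table shows the CMV enhancer and immediate early promoter followed by a T7 promoter, then six tandem Myc epitope repeats at the start of the reading frame, and a bovine growth hormone polyadenylation signal terminating the transcript. Propagation in E. coli relies on a high-copy ColE1/pUC-type origin and the β-lactamase gene for ampicillin selection. An f1 origin is also present, and an SV40 promoter-driven neomycin resistance cassette with an SV40 poly(A) signal would allow G418 selection of stably transfected mammalian cells.

There are discrepancies between the catalogue fields and the sequenced record. The full sequence is about 8.4 kb, whereas the stated total size is about 7 kb, and the listed insert size of 1224 bp is shorter than a 501-residue coding region would require. The annotation does not identify the protist NF-kB sequence, which presumably lies in the unannotated stretch after the Myc tags. It does, however, detect a human IKBKG (NEMO) coding sequence between that region and the bGH poly(A) signal. The catalogue entry does not mention or explain this element, so it may be a remnant of the parent vector. The associated study compared NF-kB proteins from protists, and the plasmid is intended for expressing and detecting the tagged protein in transfected mammalian cells.
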