Features (pLannotate 1.2.2; 26 found; start..end, strand, type, name):
      3..32      +  CDS            Myc: Myc (human c-Myc proto-oncogene) epitope tag
     42..71      +  CDS            Myc: Myc (human c-Myc proto-oncogene) epitope tag
     81..110     +  CDS            Myc: Myc (human c-Myc proto-oncogene) epitope tag
    120..149     +  CDS            Myc: Myc (human c-Myc proto-oncogene) epitope tag
    159..188     +  CDS            Myc: Myc (human c-Myc proto-oncogene) epitope tag
    222..251     +  CDS            Myc: Myc (human c-Myc proto-oncogene) epitope tag
   1768..3024    +  CDS            IKBKG: NEMO_HUMAN - Also known as FIP3, NEMO. Experimental evidence at protein level: Swiss-Prot protein existence level 1. (Microbial infection) Also considered to be a mediator for HTLV-1 Tax oncoprotein activation of NF-kappa-B. From Homo sapiens (Human).
   3065..3289    +  polyA_signal   bGH poly(A) signal: bovine growth hormone polyadenylation signal
   3293..3314    +  promoter       SV40 promoter (fragment): SV40 enhancer and early promoter
   3335..3763    +  rep_origin     f1 ori (sequence partly withheld): f1 bacteriophage origin of replication; arrow indicates direction of (+) strand synthesis
   3777..4106    +  promoter       SV40 promoter: SV40 enhancer and early promoter
   4173..4964    +  CDS            neo: KKA2_KLEPN - Also known as kan, nptII. Experimental evidence at protein level: Swiss-Prot protein existence level 1. Resistance to kanamycin, neomycin, paromomycin, ribostamycin, butirosin and gentamicin B. From Klebsiella pneumoniae.
   4988..5146    +  CDS            ble (fragment): BLE_KLEPN - Experimental evidence at protein level: Swiss-Prot protein existence level 1. Binding protein with a strong affinity to the bleomycin family of antibiotics. Binds to CL990; an antimitotic-antibiotic compound. From Klebsiella pneumoniae.
   5141..5262    +  polyA_signal   SV40 poly(A) signal: SV40 polyadenylation signal
   5335..5351    -  protein_bind   lac operator: The lac repressor binds to the lac operator to inhibit transcription in E. coli. This inhibition can be relieved by adding lactose or isopropyl-β-D-thiogalactopyranoside (IPTG). lac repressor encoded by lacI
   5359..5389    -  promoter       lac promoter: promoter for the E. coli lac operon
   5404..5425    -  protein_bind   CAP binding site: CAP binding activates transcription in the presence of cAMP. E. coli catabolite activator protein
   5438..5530    -  CDS            lacI (fragment): lac repressor; lacI; The lac repressor binds to the lac operator to inhibit transcription in E. coli. This inhibition can be relieved by adding lactose or isopropyl-β-D-thiogalactopyranoside (IPTG).
   5713..6301    -  rep_origin     ori: high-copy-number ColE1/pMB1/pBR322/pUC origin of replication
   6472..7332    -  CDS            AmpR: β-lactamase; bla; confers resistance to ampicillin, carbenicillin, and related antibiotics
   7333..7437    -  promoter       AmpR promoter: bla
   7496..7548    -  misc_feature   bom (fragment): basis of mobility region from pBR322
   7703..8082    +  enhancer       CMV enhancer: human cytomegalovirus immediate early enhancer
   8083..8286    +  promoter       CMV promoter: human cytomegalovirus (CMV) immediate early promoter
   8282..8315    +  LTR            5' LTR (truncated) (fragment): truncated 5' long terminal repeat (LTR) from HIV-1
   8331..8349    +  promoter       T7 promoter: promoter for bacteriophage T7 RNA polymerase
>Addgene plasmid #180204 | pcDNA-MYC-As-NF-kB2 | addgene full sequence | sequence record 358267 | Addgene NGS Result
TGGAGCAAAAGCTCATTTCTGAAGAGGACTTGAATGAAATGGAGCAAAAGCTCATTTCTGAAGAGGACTT
GAATGAAATGGAGCAAAAGCTCATTTCTGAAGAGGACTTGAATGAAATGGAGCAAAAGCTCATTTCTGAA
GAGGACTTGAATGAAATGGAGCAAAAGCTCATTTCTGAAGAGGACTTGAATGAAATGGAGAGCTTGGGCG
ACCTCACCATGGAGCAAAAGCTCATTTCTGAAGAGGACTTGAATTCTGAGCCCTGGCGAACACGCCAATA
CTCACAAAAACGGTCAAGAACTGAGAGCCCGCCCACCGGCATCGCCATGTCTCCACATAAAGTGCTCGGC
TTCGGCGGGGCAGCCGCAGCCGCAGCAGAAATGGAAGAAGGTGGCGCTGCCGTAACCGGCCATGTGCCTC
TGGGGCCGTTCGGAGGTATGCAATCCCTGACAATGCACCACTTCGACTTGCCGGACTTGTCTGATCCTAG
GACGCCTCTGCGGCTTGATGACCTCACGGAAAAACCGCCTCCACCGCCGCACGATGCCATTCCTCCCTGG
CCTAATACATTCGGAGCTGGGAAATCCCCTGTTGGCCCCTTGCCACCCCCTCATAAACCAACAAAGGCAG
AGCCCATGTCTATCAGTGAACCGAGTTCACCTCGCAATGACGCAAGCAGAGTCGTGGAGATGTCAGCTGA
AGGCTATCCAATAGTATCTGGGGTTCTTAGAATCGTCCAGCAACCTGCGTCTCACGGGCGGTTTAGATAT
TCAAAAGAAGGTAGGAAGACGCCGCTCCATGGACGGGAGGACGGCAGCTATCCCACGGTAGCAATCGCCG
ATAGGTACAGGCACCTGGTGGAGGAAGGTACGCAAGTAGATGTCACCCTCGTAACCAAACATAACGACGA
ACATGGATCTCCCATTCAACACTGGCATGTTCTTGAAGGAAAAGAAGGTGGCCCAGTCTCTCGGCCTCTG
AAGGACGGTGTCGCGACATTCCCAAATCTGGTGGTAACTCGCACCACTGCGGAAAAAGAGGGAGGTGCGC
GAAACGTAGAGGATCAGCATGTTATCAGGCTGATGTATACAATGCGGTTTCAGGACGAGAAAAGGAGAAG
CGTGCTGGCGAGGGCGATAAGTGAACCCATCTTTGGTCAAGAGGTCAAGATCCACCGCATTTCTCACATG
CAGATTCCTGCCACGGGAAATATCGAAGTCTTTTTCTTGACCTCCAAAATTAAGCGGAAGAATACTATAT
TGACTTTCACTGAGACCACACCATCAAGTTTTGATCCGGGGCCACGATCCAAGTGGCAGTTGGACAAAAA
TATGTGTTTGACATACGCCATGAAGGATTTGACGGTTCATTATCAATATGCTGTAGTGGCTCGAGTCCCT
CCCTATTGGGACCAGACGATCACCTCTCCGCGGAGGATTAAAGTGTGCCTCATAGACACCGTCCAAGGCC
TGGAATCAAATGTAGTTGAAATTGATTATGTCCCTGCTCCGTTCCGACCATACTCTTCCGCGTCTGCTCC
TCCTGGCCACCCACCAGTCTTCGGCATGGCACCTTCTGTCCATGGATCTTGGGGAGTTCCTCAACTCGAT
TGGTTCCCGGCGGATAATGCTGCTGGGGCCGCTGCAGATATGCCCATGAGGGATTCCAGTAATTCTCCAT
CTGTAAGCGCGTCATCCGAATCCACAGATACACGACCTTCTCGCGGGAGGGTATACGGGTCCTTCGAGAC
TTCCGTTTAAGAATTCCATGAATAGGCACCTCTGGAAGAGCCAACTGTGTGAGATGGTGCAGCCCAGTGG
TGGCCCGGCAGCAGATCAGGACGTACTGGGCGAAGAGTCTCCTCTGGGGAAGCCAGCCATGCTGCACCTG
CCTTCAGAACAGGGCGCTCCTGAGACCCTCCAGCGCTGCCTGGAGGAGAATCAAGAGCTCCGAGATGCCA
TCCGGCAGAGCAACCAGATTCTGCGGGAGCGCTGCGAGGAGCTTCTGCATTTCCAAGCCAGCCAGAGGGA
GGAGAAGGAGTTCCTCATGTGCAAGTTCCAGGAGGCCAGGAAACTGGTGGAGAGACTCGGCCTGGAGAAG
CTCGATCTGAAGAGGCAGAAGGAGCAGGCTCTGCGGGAGGTGGAGCACCTGAAGAGATGCCAGCAGCAGA
TGGCTGAGGACAAGGCCTCTGTGAAAGCCCAGGTGACGTCCTTGCTCGGGGAGCTGCAGGAGAGCCAGAG
TCGCTTGGAGGCTGCCACTAAGGAATGCCAGGCTCTGGAGGGTCGGGCCCGGGCGGCCAGCGAGCAGGCG
CGGCAGCTGGAGAGTGAGCGCGAGGCGCTGCAGCAGCAGCACAGCGTGCAGGTGGACCAGCTGCGCATGC
AGGGCCAGAGCGTGGAGGCCGCGCTCCGCATGGAGCGCCAGGCCGCCTCGGAGGAGAAGAGGAAGCTGGC
CCAGTTGCAGGTGGCCTATCACCAGCTCTTCCAAGAATACGACAACCACATCAAGAGCAGCGTGGTGGGC
AGTGAGCGGAAGCGAGGAATGCAGCTGGAAGATCTCAAACAGCAGCTCCAGCAGGCCGAGGAGGCCCTGG
TGGCCAAACAGGAGGTGATCGATAAGCTGAAGGAGGAGGCCGAGCAGCACAAGATTGTGATGGAGACCGT
TCCGGTGCTGAAGGCCCAGGCGGATATCTACAAGGCGGACTTCCAGGCTGAGAGGCAGGCCCGGGAGAAG
CTGGCCGAGAAGAAGGAGCTCCTGCAGGAGCAGCTGGAGCAGCTGCAGAGGGAGTACAGCAAACTGAAGG
CCAGCTGTCAGGAGTCGGCCAGGATCGAGGACATGAGGAAGCGGCATGTCGAGGTCTCCCAGGCCCCCTT
GCCCCCCGCCCCTGCCTACCTCTCCTCTCCCCTGGCCCTGCCCAGCCAGAGGAGGAGCCCCCCCGAGGAG
CCACCTGACTTCTGCTGTCCCAAGTGCCAGTATCAGGCCCCTGATATGGACACCCTGCAGATACATGTCA
TGGAGTGCATTGAGTAGTCTAGAGGGCCCGTTTAAACCCGCTGATCAGCCTCGACTGTGCCTTCTAGTTG
CCAGCCATCTGTTGTTTGCCCCTCCCCCGTGCCTTCCTTGACCCTGGAAGGTGCCACTCCCACTGTCCTT
TCCTAATAAAATGAGGAAATTGCATCGCATTGTCTGAGTAGGTGTCATTCTATTCTGGGGGGTGGGGTGG
GGCAGGACAGCAAGGGGGAGGATTGGGAAGACAATAGCAGGCATGCTGGGGATGCGGTGGGCTCTATGGC
TTCTGAGGCGGAAAGAACCAGCTGGGGCTCTAGGGGGTATCCCC
[124 nt withheld, positions 3335-3458]
C
[91 nt withheld, positions 3460-3550]
A
[49 nt withheld, positions 3552-3600]
CCTTTGACGTTGGAGTCCACGTTCTTT
[37 nt withheld, positions 3628-3664]
ACCCTATCTCGGTCTATTCTTTTGATTTATAAGGGATTTTGCCGATTTCGGCCTATTGGTTAAAAAATGA
GCTGATTTAACAAAAATTTAACGCGAATTAATTCTGTGGAATGTGTGTCAGTTAGGGTGTGGAAAGTCCC
CAGGCTCCCCAGCAGGCAGAAGTATGCAAAGCATGCATCTCAATTAGTCAGCAACCAGGTGTGGAAAGTC
CCCAGGCTCCCCAGCAGGCAGAAGTATGCAAAGCATGCATCTCAATTAGTCAGCAACCATAGTCCCGCCC
CTAACTCCGCCCATCCCGCCCCTAACTCCGCCCAGTTCCGCCCATTCTCCGCCCCATGGCTGACTAATTT
TTTTTATTTATGCAGAGGCCGAGGCCGCCTCTGCCTCTGAGCTATTCCAGAAGTAGTGAGGAGGCTTTTT
TGGAGGCCTAGGCTTTTGCAAAAAGCTCCCGGGAGCTTGTATATCCATTTTCGGATCTGATCAAGAGACA
GGATGAGGATCGTTTCGCATGATTGAACAAGATGGATTGCACGCAGGTTCTCCGGCCGCTTGGGTGGAGA
GGCTATTCGGCTATGACTGGGCACAACAGACAATCGGCTGCTCTGATGCCGCCGTGTTCCGGCTGTCAGC
GCAGGGGCGCCCGGTTCTTTTTGTCAAGACCGACCTGTCCGGTGCCCTGAATGAACTGCAGGACGAGGCA
GCGCGGCTATCGTGGCTGGCCACGACGGGCGTTCCTTGCGCAGCTGTGCTCGACGTTGTCACTGAAGCGG
GAAGGGACTGGCTGCTATTGGGCGAAGTGCCGGGGCAGGATCTCCTGTCATCTCACCTTGCTCCTGCCGA
GAAAGTATCCATCATGGCTGATGCAATGCGGCGGCTGCATACGCTTGATCCGGCTACCTGCCCATTCGAC
CACCAAGCGAAACATCGCATCGAGCGAGCACGTACTCGGATGGAAGCCGGTCTTGTCGATCAGGATGATC
TGGACGAAGAGCATCAGGGGCTCGCGCCAGCCGAACTGTTCGCCAGGCTCAAGGCGCGCATGCCCGACGG
CGAGGATCTCGTCGTGACCCATGGCGATGCCTGCTTGCCGAATATCATGGTGGAAAATGGCCGCTTTTCT
GGATTCATCGACTGTGGCCGGCTGGGTGTGGCGGACCGCTATCAGGACATAGCGTTGGCTACCCGTGATA
TTGCTGAAGAGCTTGGCGGCGAATGGGCTGACCGCTTCCTCGTGCTTTACGGTATCGCCGCTCCCGATTC
GCAGCGCATCGCCTTCTATCGCCTTCTTGACGAGTTCTTCTGAGCGGGACTCTGGGGTTCGAAATGACCG
ACCAAGCGACGCCCAACCTGCCATCACGAGATTTCGATTCCACCGCCGCCTTCTATGAAAGGTTGGGCTT
CGGAATCGTTTTCCGGGACGCCGGCTGGATGATCCTCCAGCGCGGGGATCTCATGCTGGAGTTCTTCGCC
CACCCCAACTTGTTTATTGCAGCTTATAATGGTTACAAATAAAGCAATAGCATCACAAATTTCACAAATA
AAGCATTTTTTTCACTGCATTCTAGTTGTGGTTTGTCCAAACTCATCAATGTATCTTATCATGTCTGTAT
ACCGTCGACCTCTAGCTAGAGCTTGGCGTAATCATGGTCATAGCTGTTTCCTGTGTGAAATTGTTATCCG
CTCACAATTCCACACAACATACGAGCCGGAAGCATAAAGTGTAAAGCCTGGGGTGCCTAATGAGTGAGCT
AACTCACATTAATTGCGTTGCGCTCACTGCCCGCTTTCCAGTCGGGAAACCTGTCGTGCCAGCTGCATTA
ATGAATCGGCCAACGCGCGGGGAGAGGCGGTTTGCGTATTGGGCGCTCTTCCGCTTCCTCGCTCACTGAC
TCGCTGCGCTCGGTCGTTCGGCTGCGGCGAGCGGTATCAGCTCACTCAAAGGCGGTAATACGGTTATCCA
CAGAATCAGGGGATAACGCAGGAAAGAACATGTGAGCAAAAGGCCAGCAAAAGGCCAGGAACCGTAAAAA
GGCCGCGTTGCTGGCGTTTTTCCATAGGCTCCGCCCCCCTGACGAGCATCACAAAAATCGACGCTCAAGT
CAGAGGTGGCGAAACCCGACAGGACTATAAAGATACCAGGCGTTTCCCCCTGGAAGCTCCCTCGTGCGCT
CTCCTGTTCCGACCCTGCCGCTTACCGGATACCTGTCCGCCTTTCTCCCTTCGGGAAGCGTGGCGCTTTC
TCATAGCTCACGCTGTAGGTATCTCAGTTCGGTGTAGGTCGTTCGCTCCAAGCTGGGCTGTGTGCACGAA
CCCCCCGTTCAGCCCGACCGCTGCGCCTTATCCGGTAACTATCGTCTTGAGTCCAACCCGGTAAGACACG
ACTTATCGCCACTGGCAGCAGCCACTGGTAACAGGATTAGCAGAGCGAGGTATGTAGGCGGTGCTACAGA
GTTCTTGAAGTGGTGGCCTAACTACGGCTACACTAGAAGAACAGTATTTGGTATCTGCGCTCTGCTGAAG
CCAGTTACCTTCGGAAAAAGAGTTGGTAGCTCTTGATCCGGCAAACAAACCACCGCTGGTAGCGGTGGTT
TTTTTGTTTGCAAGCAGCAGATTACGCGCAGAAAAAAAGGATCTCAAGAAGATCCTTTGATCTTTTCTAC
GGGGTCTGACGCTCAGTGGAACGAAAACTCACGTTAAGGGATTTTGGTCATGAGATTATCAAAAAGGATC
TTCACCTAGATCCTTTTAAATTAAAAATGAAGTTTTAAATCAATCTAAAGTATATATGAGTAAACTTGGT
CTGACAGTTACCAATGCTTAATCAGTGAGGCACCTATCTCAGCGATCTGTCTATTTCGTTCATCCATAGT
TGCCTGACTCCCCGTCGTGTAGATAACTACGATACGGGAGGGCTTACCATCTGGCCCCAGTGCTGCAATG
ATACCGCGAGACCCACGCTCACCGGCTCCAGATTTATCAGCAATAAACCAGCCAGCCGGAAGGGCCGAGC
GCAGAAGTGGTCCTGCAACTTTATCCGCCTCCATCCAGTCTATTAATTGTTGCCGGGAAGCTAGAGTAAG
TAGTTCGCCAGTTAATAGTTTGCGCAACGTTGTTGCCATTGCTACAGGCATCGTGGTGTCACGCTCGTCG
TTTGGTATGGCTTCATTCAGCTCCGGTTCCCAACGATCAAGGCGAGTTACATGATCCCCCATGTTGTGCA
AAAAAGCGGTTAGCTCCTTCGGTCCTCCGATCGTTGTCAGAAGTAAGTTGGCCGCAGTGTTATCACTCAT
GGTTATGGCAGCACTGCATAATTCTCTTACTGTCATGCCATCCGTAAGATGCTTTTCTGTGACTGGTGAG
TACTCAACCAAGTCATTCTGAGAATAGTGTATGCGGCGACCGAGTTGCTCTTGCCCGGCGTCAATACGGG
ATAATACCGCGCCACATAGCAGAACTTTAAAAGTGCTCATCATTGGAAAACGTTCTTCGGGGCGAAAACT
CTCAAGGATCTTACCGCTGTTGAGATCCAGTTCGATGTAACCCACTCGTGCACCCAACTGATCTTCAGCA
TCTTTTACTTTCACCAGCGTTTCTGGGTGAGCAAAAACAGGAAGGCAAAATGCCGCAAAAAAGGGAATAA
GGGCGACACGGAAATGTTGAATACTCATACTCTTCCTTTTTCAATATTATTGAAGCATTTATCAGGGTTA
TTGTCTCATGAGCGGATACATATTTGAATGTATTTAGAAAAATAAACAAATAGGGGTTCCGCGCACATTT
CCCCGAAAAGTGCCACCTGACGTCGACGGATCGGGAGATCTCCCGATCCCCTATGGTGCACTCTCAGTAC
AATCTGCTCTGATGCCGCATAGTTAAGCCAGTATCTGCTCCCTGCTTGTGTGTTGGAGGTCGCTGAGTAG
TGCGCGAGCAAAATTTAAGCTACAACAAGGCAAGGCTTGACCGACAATTGCATGAAGAATCTGCTTAGGG
TTAGGCGTTTTGCGCTGCTTCGCGATGTACGGGCCAGATATACGCGTTGACATTGATTATTGACTAGTTA
TTAATAGTAATCAATTACGGGGTCATTAGTTCATAGCCCATATATGGAGTTCCGCGTTACATAACTTACG
GTAAATGGCCCGCCTGGCTGACCGCCCAACGACCCCCGCCCATTGACGTCAATAATGACGTATGTTCCCA
TAGTAACGCCAATAGGGACTTTCCATTGACGTCAATGGGTGGAGTATTTACGGTAAACTGCCCACTTGGC
AGTACATCAAGTGTATCATATGCCAAGTACGCCCCCTATTGACGTCAATGACGGTAAATGGCCCGCCTGG
CATTATGCCCAGTACATGACCTTATGGGACTTTCCTACTTGGCAGTACATCTACGTATTAGTCATCGCTA
TTACCATGGTGATGCGGTTTTGGCAGTACATCAATGGGCGTGGATAGCGGTTTGACTCACGGGGATTTCC
AAGTCTCCACCCCATTGACGTCAATGGGAGTTTGTTTTGGCACCAAAATCAACGGGACTTTCCAAAATGT
CGTAACAACTCCGCCCCATTGACGCAAATGGGCGGTAGGCGTGTACGGTGGGAGGTCTATATAAGCAGAG
CTCTCTGGCTAACTAGAGAACCCACTGCTTACTGGCTTATCGAAATTAATACGACTCACTATAGGGAGAC
CCAAGCTGGCTAGCGTTTAAACTTAAGCTTGGTACCGATTTAAAGCTA
